Addgene plasmid #86678: pHAGE2 mCherry-Atl1
Purpose: Lentivirus to stably express fluorescent protein in mammalian cells
Depositing lab: Tom Rapoport. Depositing organization: Harvard Medical School. Publication: Cooperation of the ER-shaping proteins atlastin, lunapark, and reticulons to generate a tubular membrane network. Wang S, Tukachinsky H, Romano FB, Rapoport TA. Elife. 2016 Sep 13;5. pii: e18605. doi: 10.7554/eLife.18605. PubMed 27619977.
Backbone
  Vector backbone: pHAGE2 mCherry N-terminal
  Backbone size w/o insert (bp): 8200
  Total vector size (bp): 9907
  Vector type: Mammalian Expression, Lentiviral
  Selectable markers: Blasticidin
Growth in bacteria
  Bacterial resistance: Ampicillin, 100 μg/mL
  Growth temperature: 37°C
  Growth strain: NEB Stable
  Copy number: High Copy
Gene/Insert
  Gene/Insert name: ATL1
  Species: H. sapiens (human)
  Insert size (bp): 1700
  Entrez Gene: ATL1 (a.k.a. AD-FSP, FSP1, GBP3, HSN1D, SPG3, SPG3A, atlastin1)
  Promoter: CMV
  Tag / fusion protein: mCherry (N terminal on backbone)
  Cloning method: Restriction Enzyme; 5′ cloning site XhoI (not destroyed); 3′ cloning site NotI (not destroyed)
  Sequencing primers: 5′ GGTCTATATAAGCAGAGCTCG; 3′ CATATAGACAAACGCACACC
Resource information
  A portion of this plasmid was derived from a plasmid made by: Yoko Shibata
Terms and licenses: Academic/Nonprofit Terms; Industry Terms: Not Available to Industry
How to cite: pHAGE2 mCherry-Atl1 was a gift from Tom Rapoport (Addgene plasmid # 86678 ; http://n2t.net/addgene:86678 ; RRID:Addgene_86678)
