[The description below was written by a language model from this plasmid's Addgene catalogue record and pLannotate feature annotations shown in this document.]
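Description:
pHAGE2 mCherry-Atl1 is an HIV-1-based lentiviral transfer plasmid of about 9.9 kb for stable expression of a red fluorescent fusion of human atlastin-1 (ATL1) in mammalian cells. It is maintained in E. coli through a high-copy ColE1/pUC-type origin and the β-lactamase (AmpR) gene for ampicillin selection. The bacterial backbone also carries small remnants of lac regulatory sequences, an SV40 origin fragment and an SV40 poly(A) fragment.

The region to be packaged is bounded by two HIV-1 LTR sequences, both labelled as truncated by the automated annotation. It contains the Ψ packaging signal with an adjoining gag fragment, the Rev response element for Rev-dependent nuclear export of the genomic RNA, and the cPPT/CTS, which promotes nuclear import in target cells. Downstream, the CMV immediate-early enhancer and promoter drive a bicistronic transcript. The first cistron is mCherry joined through a short multiple-cloning-site linker to the N terminus of the ATL1 coding sequence, which was inserted between XhoI and NotI sites. An EMCV IRES then allows translation of blasticidin S deaminase from the same mRNA, so blasticidin-resistant cells should also express the fusion. A WPRE before the 3′ LTR enhances transcript stability and expression.

ATL1 encodes a membrane-anchored GTPase that tethers and fuses endoplasmic reticulum membranes and contributes to formation of the tubular ER network. After virus production with separately supplied packaging and envelope functions, the construct is used to generate stable cell lines in which atlastin-1 can be visualised by red fluorescence. This fits the associated work on how atlastin, lunapark and reticulons cooperate to shape the ER.
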