Features (pLannotate 1.2.2; 27 found; start..end, strand, type, name):
      1..708     +  CDS            mCherry: mCherry is a basic (constitutively fluorescent) red fluorescent protein published in 2004, derived from Discosoma sp.. It is reported to be a very rapidly-maturing monomer with low acid sensitivity.
    709..729     +  misc_feature   MCS (fragment): multiple cloning site
    730..2403    +  CDS            ATL1: ATLA1_HUMAN - Also known as GBP3, SPG3A. Experimental evidence at protein level: Swiss-Prot protein existence level 1. GTPase tethering membranes through formation of trans- homooligomers and mediating homotypic fusion of endoplasmic reticulum membranes. Functions in endoplasmic reticulum tubular network biogenesis (PubMed:27619977). May also regulate Golgi biogenesis. May regulate axonal development. From Homo sapiens (Human).
   2432..3017    +  misc_feature   IRES2: internal ribosome entry site (IRES) of the encephalomyocarditis virus (EMCV)
   3018..3413    +  CDS            BSD: blasticidin S deaminase; Aspergillus terreus BSD; confers resistance to blasticidin
   3526..4114    +  misc_feature   WPRE: woodchuck hepatitis virus posttranscriptional regulatory element
   4109..4219    +  CDS            nef (fragment): NEF_SIVS4 - Experimental evidence at protein level: Swiss-Prot protein existence level 1. Interferes with TCR signaling from the cell membrane. Interacts with CD247/TCRZ (TCR zeta chain) and exert potent down- regulation of cell surface TCR/CD3 complexes. From Simian immunodeficiency virus (isolate F236/smH4) (SIV-sm) (Simian immunodeficiency virus sooty mangabey monkey).
   4262..4442    +  LTR            5' LTR (truncated): truncated 5' long terminal repeat (LTR) from HIV-1
   4575..4679    +  promoter       AmpR promoter: bla
   4680..5540    +  CDS            AmpR: β-lactamase; bla; confers resistance to ampicillin, carbenicillin, and related antibiotics
   5711..6299    +  rep_origin     ori: high-copy-number ColE1/pMB1/pBR322/pUC origin of replication
   6482..6536    +  CDS            lacI (fragment): lac repressor; lacI; The lac repressor binds to the lac operator to inhibit transcription in E. coli. This inhibition can be relieved by adding lactose or isopropyl-β-D-thiogalactopyranoside (IPTG).
   6542..6635    +  rep_origin     SV40 ori (fragment): SV40 origin of replication
   6660..6697    +  CDS            lacI (fragment): lac repressor; lacI; The lac repressor binds to the lac operator to inhibit transcription in E. coli. This inhibition can be relieved by adding lactose or isopropyl-β-D-thiogalactopyranoside (IPTG).
   6710..6731    +  protein_bind   CAP binding site: CAP binding activates transcription in the presence of cAMP. E. coli catabolite activator protein
   6746..6776    +  promoter       lac promoter: promoter for the E. coli lac operon
   6784..6800    +  protein_bind   lac operator: The lac repressor binds to the lac operator to inhibit transcription in E. coli. This inhibition can be relieved by adding lactose or isopropyl-β-D-thiogalactopyranoside (IPTG). lac repressor encoded by lacI
   6834..6917    +  polyA_signal   SV40 poly(A) signal (fragment): SV40 polyadenylation signal
   7084..7413    +  CDS            nef (fragment): NEF_HV1BR - Experimental evidence at protein level: Swiss-Prot protein existence level 1. Extracellular Nef protein targets CD4(+) T-lymphocytes for apoptosis by interacting with CXCR4 surface receptors (PubMed:14990729). From Human immunodeficiency virus type 1 group M subtype B (isolate BRU/LAI) (HIV-1).
   7461..7718    +  LTR            5' LTR (truncated): truncated 5' long terminal repeat (LTR) from HIV-1
   7765..7890    +  misc_feature   HIV-1 Ψ: packaging signal of human immunodeficiency virus type 1
   7874..8212    +  CDS            HIV-1 gag (fragment): gag protein from human immunodeficiency virus 1; gag
   8387..8620    +  misc_feature   RRE: The Rev response element (RRE) of HIV-1 allows for Rev-dependent mRNA export from the nucleus to the cytoplasm.
   8997..9097    +  CDS            Rev (fragment): human immunodeficiency virus 1 (HIV-1) Rev protein; rev; enhances nuclear export of unspliced and incompletely spliced viral mRNAs
   9145..9262    +  misc_feature   cPPT/CTS: central polypurine tract and central termination sequence of HIV-1
   9314..9617    +  enhancer       CMV enhancer: human cytomegalovirus immediate early enhancer
   9618..9821    +  promoter       CMV promoter: human cytomegalovirus (CMV) immediate early promoter
>Addgene plasmid #86678 | pHAGE2 mCherry-Atl1 | addgene full sequence | sequence record 171276 | Addgene NGS Result
ATGGTGAGCAAGGGCGAGGAGGATAACATGGCCATCATCAAGGAGTTCATGCGCTTCAAGGTGCACATGG
AGGGCTCCGTGAACGGCCACGAGTTCGAGATCGAGGGCGAGGGCGAGGGCCGCCCCTACGAGGGCACCCA
GACCGCCAAGCTGAAGGTGACCAAGGGTGGCCCCCTGCCCTTCGCCTGGGACATCCTGTCCCCTCAGTTC
ATGTACGGCTCCAAGGCCTACGTGAAGCACCCCGCCGACATCCCCGACTACTTGAAGCTGTCCTTCCCCG
AGGGCTTCAAGTGGGAGCGCGTGATGAACTTCGAGGACGGCGGCGTGGTGACCGTGACCCAGGACTCCTC
CCTGCAGGACGGCGAGTTCATCTACAAGGTGAAGCTGCGCGGCACCAACTTCCCCTCCGACGGCCCCGTA
ATGCAGAAGAAGACCATGGGCTGGGAGGCCTCCTCCGAGCGGATGTACCCCGAGGACGGCGCCCTGAAGG
GCGAGATCAAGCAGAGGCTGAAGCTGAAGGACGGCGGCCACTACGACGCTGAGGTCAAGACCACCTACAA
GGCCAAGAAGCCCGTGCAGCTGCCCGGCGCCTACAACGTCAACATCAAGTTGGACATCACCTCCCACAAC
GAGGACTACACCATCGTGGAACAGTACGAACGCGCCGAGGGCCGCCACTCCACCGGCGGCATGGACGAGC
TGTACAAGTCCGGACTCAGATCTCGAGCTATGGCCAAGAACCGCAGGGACAGAAACAGTTGGGGTGGATT
TTCGGAAAAGACATATGAATGGAGCTCAGAAGAGGAGGAGCCAGTGAAAAAGGCAGGACCAGTCCAAGTC
CTCATTGTCAAAGATGACCATTCCTTTGAGTTAGATGAAACTGCATTAAATCGGATCCTTCTCTCGGAGG
CTGTCAGAGACAAGGAGGTTGTTGCTGTATCTGTTGCTGGAGCATTTAGAAAAGGAAAATCATTCCTGAT
GGACTTCATGTTGAGATACATGTACAACCAGGAATCAGTTGATTGGGTTGGAGACTACAATGAACCATTG
ACTGGTTTTTCATGGAGAGGTGGATCTGAACGAGAGACCACAGGAATTCAGATATGGAGTGAAATCTTCC
TTATCAATAAACCTGATGGTAAAAAGGTTGCAGTGTTATTGATGGATACTCAGGGAACCTTTGATAGTCA
GTCAACTTTGAGAGATTCAGCCACAGTATTTGCCCTTAGCACAATGATCAGCTCAATACAGGTATATAAC
TTATCCCAAAATGTCCAGGAGGATGATCTTCAGCACCTCCAGCTTTTCACTGAGTATGGCAGACTGGCAA
TGGAGGAAACATTCCTGAAGCCATTTCAGAGTCTGATATTTCTTGTTCGAGACTGGAGTTTCCCATACGA
ATTTTCATATGGAGCCGATGGTGGTGCCAAATTCTTGGAAAAACGCCTCAAGGTCTCAGGGAACCAGCAT
GAAGAACTACAGAACGTCAGAAAACACATCCATTCCTGTTTCACCAACATTTCCTGTTTTCTGCTACCTC
ATCCTGGCTTAAAAGTAGCTACCAATCCAAACTTTGATGGAAAATTGAAAGAAATAGATGATGAATTCAT
CAAAAACTTGAAAATACTGATTCCTTGGCTACTTAGTCCCGAGAGCCTAGATATTAAAGAGATCAATGGG
AATAAAATCACCTGCCGGGGTCTGGTGGAGTACTTCAAGGCTTATATAAAGATCTATCAAGGTGAAGAAT
TACCACATCCCAAATCCATGTTACAGGCCACAGCAGAAGCTAACAATTTAGCAGCCGTGGCAACTGCCAA
GGACACATACAACAAAAAAATGGAAGAGATTTGTGGTGGTGACAAACCATTTCTGGCCCCAAATGACTTG
CAGACCAAACACCTGCAACTTAAGGAAGAATCTGTGAAGCTATTCCGAGGGGTGAAGAAGATGGGTGGGG
AAGAATTTAGCCGGCGTTACCTGCAGCAGTTGGAGAGTGAAATAGATGAACTTTACATCCAATATATCAA
GCACAATGATAGCAAAAATATCTTCCATGCAGCTCGTACCCCAGCCACACTGTTTGTAGTCATCTTTATC
ACATATGTGATTGCTGGTGTGACTGGATTCATTGGTTTGGACATCATAGCTAGCCTATGCAATATGATAA
TGGGACTGACCCTTATCACCCTGTGCACTTGGGCATATATCCGGTACTCTGGAGAATACCGAGAGCTGGG
AGCTGTAATAGACCAGGTGGCTGCAGCTCTGTGGGACCAGGGAAGTACAAATGAGGCTTTGTACAAGCTT
TACAGTGCAGCAGCAACCCACAGACATCTGTATCATCAAGCTTTCCCTACACCAAAGTCGGAATCTACTG
AACAATCAGAAAAGAAAAAAATGTAAGCGGCCGCTAAGTAAGTAAGATCCGCCCCTCTCCCTCCCCCCCC
CTAACGTTACTGGCCGAAGCCGCTTGGAATAAGGCCGGTGTGCGTTTGTCTATATGTTATTTTCCACCAT
ATTGCCGTCTTTTGGCAATGTGAGGGCCCGGAAACCTGGCCCTGTCTTCTTGACGAGCATTCCTAGGGGT
CTTTCCCCTCTCGCCAAAGGAATGCAAGGTCTGTTGAATGTCGTGAAGGAAGCAGTTCCTCTGGAAGCTT
CTTGAAGACAAACAACGTCTGTAGCGACCCTTTGCAGGCAGCGGAACCCCCCACCTGGCGACAGGTGCCT
CTGCGGCCAAAAGCCACGTGTATAAGATACACCTGCAAAGGCGGCACAACCCCAGTGCCACGTTGTGAGT
TGGATAGTTGTGGAAAGAGTCAAATGGCTCTCCTCAAGCGTATTCAACAAGGGGCTGAAGGATGCCCAGA
AGGTACCCCATTGTATGGGATCTGATCTGGGGCCTCGGTACACATGCTTTACATGTGTTTAGTCGAGGTT
AAAAAAACGTCTAGGCCCCCCGAACCACGGGGACGTGGTTTTCCTTTGAAAAACACGATGATAATATGGC
CACAACCATGGCCAAGCCTTTGTCTCAAGAAGAATCCACCCTCATTGAAAGAGCAACGGCTACAATCAAC
AGCATCCCCATCTCTGAAGACTACAGCGTCGCCAGCGCAGCTCTCTCTAGCGACGGCCGCATCTTCACTG
GTGTCAATGTATATCATTTTACTGGGGGACCTTGTGCAGAACTCGTGGTGCTGGGCACTGCTGCTGCTGC
GGCAGCTGGCAACCTGACTTGTATCGTCGCGATCGGAAATGAGAACAGGGGCATCTTGAGCCCCTGCGGA
CGGTGCCGACAGGTGCTTCTCGATCTGCATCCTGGGATCAAAGCCATAGTGAAGGACAGTGATGGACAGC
CGACGGCAGTTGGGATTCGTGAATTGCTGCCCTCTGGTTATGTGTGGGAGGGCGGTAGTGGCGAGGGCAG
AGGAAGTCTTCTAACATGCGGTGACGTGGAGGAGAATCCCGGCCCTGCTCCAAAGAAGAAGCGTAAGGTA
AATCGATCGCTAGTCGAGAGATCCTAATCAACCTCTGGATTACAAAATTTGTGAAAGATTGACTGGTATT
CTTAACTATGTTGCTCCTTTTACGCTATGTGGATACGCTGCTTTAATGCCTTTGTATCATGCTATTGCTT
CCCGTATGGCTTTCATTTTCTCCTCCTTGTATAAATCCTGGTTGCTGTCTCTTTATGAGGAGTTGTGGCC
CGTTGTCAGGCAACGTGGCGTGGTGTGCACTGTGTTTGCTGACGCAACCCCCACTGGTTGGGGCATTGCC
ACCACCTGTCAGCTCCTTTCCGGGACTTTCGCTTTCCCCCTCCCTATTGCCACGGCGGAACTCATCGCCG
CCTGCCTTGCCCGCTGCTGGACAGGGGCTCGGCTGTTGGGCACTGACAATTCCGTGGTGTTGTCGGGGAA
ATCATCGTCCTTTCCTTGGCTGCTCGCCTGTGTTGCCACCTGGATTCTGCGCGGGACGTCCTTCTGCTAC
GTCCCTTCGGCCCTCAATCCAGCGGACCTTCCTTCCCGCGGCCTGCTGCCGGCTCTGCGGCCTCTTCCGC
GTCTTCGCCTTCGCCCTCAGACGAGTCGGATCTCCCTTTGGGCCGCCTCCCCGCCTGGTACCTTTAAGAC
CAATGACTTACAAGGCAGCTGTAGATCTTAGCCACTTTTTAAAAGAAAAGGGGGGACTGGAAGGGCTAAT
TCACTCCCAACGAAGACAAGATCACCTGCAGGACAGGCGCGCCCTGCTTTTTGCTTGTACTGGGTCTCTC
TGGTTAGACCAGATCTGAGCCTGGGAGCTCTCTGGCTAACTAGGGAACCCACTGCTTAAGCCTCAATAAA
GCTTGCCTTGAGTGCTTCAAGTAGTGTGTGCCCGTCTGTTGTGTGACTCTGGTAACTAGAGATCCCTCAG
ACCCTTTTAGTCAGTGTGGAAAATCTCTAGCACCCGGGCGATTAAGGAAAGGGCTAGATCATTCTTGAAG
ACGAAAGGGCCTCGTGATACGCCTATTTTTATAGGTTAATGTCATGATAATAATGGTTTCTTAGACGTCA
GGTGGCACTTTTCGGGGAAATGTGCGCGGAACCCCTATTTGTTTATTTTTCTAAATACATTCAAATATGT
ATCCGCTCATGAGACAATAACCCTGATAAATGCTTCAATAATATTGAAAAAGGAAGAGTATGAGTATTCA
ACATTTCCGTGTCGCCCTTATTCCCTTTTTTGCGGCATTTTGCCTTCCTGTTTTTGCTCACCCAGAAACG
CTGGTGAAAGTAAAAGATGCTGAAGATCAGTTGGGTGCACGAGTGGGTTACATCGAACTGGATCTCAACA
GCGGTAAGATCCTTGAGAGTTTTCGCCCCGAAGAACGTTTTCCAATGATGAGCACTTTTAAAGTTCTGCT
ATGTGGCGCGGTATTATCCCGTGTTGACGCCGGGCAAGAGCAACTCGGTCGCCGCATACACTATTCTCAG
AATGACTTGGTTGAGTACTCACCAGTCACAGAAAAGCATCTTACGGATGGCATGACAGTAAGAGAATTAT
GCAGTGCTGCCATAACCATGAGTGATAACACTGCGGCCAACTTACTTCTGACAACGATCGGAGGACCGAA
GGAGCTAACCGCTTTTTTGCACAACATGGGGGATCATGTAACTCGCCTTGATCGTTGGGAACCGGAGCTG
AATGAAGCCATACCAAACGACGAGCGTGACACCACGATGCCTGTAGCAATGGCAACAACGTTGCGCAAAC
TATTAACTGGCGAACTACTTACTCTAGCTTCCCGGCAACAATTAATAGACTGGATGGAGGCGGATAAAGT
TGCAGGACCACTTCTGCGCTCGGCCCTTCCGGCTGGCTGGTTTATTGCTGATAAATCTGGAGCCGGTGAG
CGTGGGTCTCGCGGTATCATTGCAGCACTGGGGCCAGATGGTAAGCCCTCCCGTATCGTAGTTATCTACA
CGACGGGGAGTCAGGCAACTATGGATGAACGAAATAGACAGATCGCTGAGATAGGTGCCTCACTGATTAA
GCATTGGTAACTGTCAGACCAAGTTTACTCATATATACTTTAGATTGATTTAAAACTTCATTTTTAATTT
AAAAGGATCTAGGTGAAGATCCTTTTTGATAATCTCATGACCAAAATCCCTTAACGTGAGTTTTCGTTCC
ACTGAGCGTCAGACCCCGTAGAAAAGATCAAAGGATCTTCTTGAGATCCTTTTTTTCTGCGCGTAATCTG
CTGCTTGCAAACAAAAAAACCACCGCTACCAGCGGTGGTTTGTTTGCCGGATCAAGAGCTACCAACTCTT
TTTCCGAAGGTAACTGGCTTCAGCAGAGCGCAGATACCAAATACTGTTCTTCTAGTGTAGCCGTAGTTAG
GCCACCACTTCAAGAACTCTGTAGCACCGCCTACATACCTCGCTCTGCTAATCCTGTTACCAGTGGCTGC
TGCCAGTGGCGATAAGTCGTGTCTTACCGGGTTGGACTCAAGACGATAGTTACCGGATAAGGCGCAGCGG
TCGGGCTGAACGGGGGGTTCGTGCACACAGCCCAGCTTGGAGCGAACGACCTACACCGAACTGAGATACC
TACAGCGTGAGCTATGAGAAAGCGCCACGCTTCCCGAAGGGAGAAAGGCGGACAGGTATCCGGTAAGCGG
CAGGGTCGGAACAGGAGAGCGCACGAGGGAGCTTCCAGGGGGAAACGCCTGGTATCTTTATAGTCCTGTC
GGGTTTCGCCACCTCTGACTTGAGCGTCGATTTTTGTGATGCTCGTCAGGGGGGCGGAGCCTATGGAAAA
ACGCCAGCAACGCGGCCTTTTTACGGTTCCTGGCCTTTTGCTGGCCTTTTGCTCACATGTTCTTTCCTGC
GTTATCCCCTGATTCTGTGGATAACCGTATTACCGCCTTTGAGTGAGCTGATACCGCTCGCCGCAGCCGA
ACGACCGAGCGCAGCGAGTCAGTGAGCGAGGAAGCGGAAGAGCGCCCAATACGCAAACCGCCTCTCCCCG
CGCGTTGGCCGATTCATTAATGCAGCAAGCTCATGGCTGACTAATTTTTTTTATTTATGCAGAGGCCGAG
GCCGCCTCGGCCTCTGAGCTATTCCAGAAGTAGTGAGGAGGCTTTTTTGGAGGCCTAGGCTTTTGCAAAA
AGCTCCCCGTGGCACGACAGGTTTCCCGACTGGAAAGCGGGCAGTGAGCGCAACGCAATTAATGTGAGTT
AGCTCACTCATTAGGCACCCCAGGCTTTACACTTTATGCTTCCGGCTCGTATGTTGTGTGGAATTGTGAG
CGGATAACAATTTCACACAGGAAACAGCTATGACATGATTACGAATTTCACAAATAAAGCATTTTTTTCA
CTGCATTCTAGTTGTGGTTTGTCCAAACTCATCAATGTATCTTATCATGTCTGGATCAACTGGATAACTC
AAGCTAACCAAAATCATCCCAAACTTCCCACCCCATACCCTATTACCACTGCCAATTACCTGTGGTTTCA
TTTACTCTAAACCTGTGATTCCTCTGAATTATTTTCATTTTAAAGAAATTGTATTTGTTAAATATGTACT
ACAAACTTAGTAGTTGGAAGGGCTAATTCACTCCCAAAGAAGACAAGATATCCTTGATCTGTGGATCTAC
CACACACAAGGCTACTTCCCTGATTAGCAGAACTACACACCAGGGCCAGGGGTCAGATATCCACTGACCT
TTGGATGGTGCTACAAGCTAGTACCAGTTGAGCCAGATAAGGTAGAAGAGGCCAATAAAGGAGAGAACAC
CAGCTTGTTACACCCTGTGAGCCTGCATGGGATGGATGACCCGGAGAGAGAAGTGTTAGAGTGGAGGTTT
GACAGCCGCCTAGCATTTCATCACGTGGCCCGAGAGCTGCATCCGGAGTACTTCAAGAACTGCTGATATC
GAGCTTGCTACAAGGGACTTTCCGCTGGGGACTTTCCAGGGAGGCGTGGCCTGGGCGGGACTGGGGAGTG
GCGAGCCCTCAGATCCTGCATATAAGCAGCTGCTTTTTGCCTGTACTGGGTCTCTCTGGTTAGACCAGAT
CTGAGCCTGGGAGCTCTCTGGCTAACTAGGGAACCCACTGCTTAAGCCTCAATAAAGCTTGCCTTGAGTG
CTTCAAGTAGTGTGTGCCCGTCTGTTGTGTGACTCTGGTAACTAGAGATCCCTCAGACCCTTTTAGTCAG
TGTGGAAAATCTCTAGCAGTGGCGCCCGAACAGGGACTTGAAAGCGAAAGGGAAACCAGAGGAGCTCTCT
CGACGCAGGACTCGGCTTGCTGAAGCGCGCACGGCAAGAGGCGAGGGGCGGCGACTGCAGAGTACGCCAA
AAATTTTGACTAGCGGAGGCTAGAAGGAGAGAGATGGGTGCGAGAGCGTCAGTATTAAGCGGGGGAGAAT
TAGATCGCGATGGGAAAAAATTCGGTTAAGGCCAGGGGGAAAGAAAAAATATAAATTAAAACATATAGTA
TGGGCAAGCAGGGAGCTAGAACGATTCGCAGTTAATCCTGGCCTGTTAGAAACATCAGAAGGCTGTAGAC
AAATACTGGGACAGCTACAACCATCCCTTCAGACAGGATCAGAAGAACTTAGATCATTATATAATACAGT
AGCAACCCTCTATTGTGTGCATCAAAGGATAGAGATAAAAGACACCAAGGAAGCTTTAGACAAGATAGAG
GAAGAGCAAAACAAAAGTAAGACCACCGCACAGCAAGCGGCCGGCCGCTGATCTTCAGACCTGGAGGAGG
AGATATGAGGGACAATTGGAGAAGTGAATTATATAAATATAAAGTAGTAAAAATTGAACCATTAGGAGTA
GCACCCACCAAGGCAAAGAGAAGAGTGGTGCAGAGAGAAAAAAGAGCAGTGGGAATAGGAGCTTTGTTCC
TTGGGTTCTTGGGAGCAGCAGGAAGCACTATGGGCGCAGCGTCAATGACGCTGACGGTACAGGCCAGACA
ATTATTGTCTGGTATAGTGCAGCAGCAGAACAATTTGCTGAGGGCTATTGAGGCGCAACAGCATCTGTTG
CAACTCACAGTCTGGGGCATCAAGCAGCTCCAGGCAAGAATCCTGGCTGTGGAAAGATACCTAAAGGATC
AACAGCTCCTGGGGATTTGGGGTTGCTCTGGAAAACTCATTTGCACCACTGCTGTGCCTTGGAATGCTAG
TTGGAGTAATAAATCTCTGGAACAGATTTGGAATCACACGACCTGGATGGAGTGGGACAGAGAAATTAAC
AATTACACAAGCTTAATACACTCCTTAATTGAAGAATCGCAAAACCAGCAAGAAAAGAATGAACAAGAAT
TATTGGAATTAGATAAATGGGCAAGTTTGTGGAATTGGTTTAACATAACAAATTGGCTGTGGTATATAAA
ATTATTCATAATGATAGTAGGAGGCTTGGTAGGTTTAAGAATAGTTTTTGCTGTACTTTCTATAGTGAAT
AGAGTTAGGCAGGGATATTCACCATTATCGTTTCAGACCCACCTCCCAACCCCGAGGGGACCCGACAGGC
CCGAAGGAATAGAAGAAGAAGGTGGAGAGAGAGACAGAGACAGATCCATTCGATTAGTGAACGGATCTCG
ACGGTATCGCCGAATTCTCAACAATAGGCAGTATTCATCCACAATTTTAAAAGAAAAGGGGGGATTGGGG
GGTACAGTGCAGGGGAAAGAATAGTAGACATAATAGCAACAGACATACAAACTAAAGAATTACAAAAACA
AATTACAAAAATTCAAAATTTTCGGGTTTATTACTCGGACAGCAGAGATCCAGTTTGGACTAGTGGAGTT
CCGCGTTACATAACTTACGCAAAATGGCCCGCCTGGCTGACCGCCCAACGACCCCCGCCCATTGACGTCA
ATAATGACCAATGTTCCCATAGTAACGCCAATAGGGACTTTCCATTGACGTCAATGGGTGGAGTATTTAC
GCAAAACTGCCCACTTGGCAGTACATCAAGTGTATCATTTGCCAACAACGCCCCCTATTGACGTCAATGA
CGCAAAATGGCCCGCCTGGCATTATGCCCAGTACATGACCTTATGGGACTTTCCTACTTGGCAGTACATC
TACGTATTAGTCATCGCTATTACCATGGTGATGCGGTTTTGGCAGTACATCAATGGGCGTGGATAGCGGT
TTGACTCACGGGGATTTCCAAGTCTCCACCCCATTGACGTCAATGGGAGTTTGTTTTGGCACCAAAATCA
ACGGGACTTTCCAAAATGTCGTAACAACTCCGCCCCATTGACGCAAATGGGCGGTAGGCGTGTACGGTGG
GAGGTCTATATAAGCAGAGCTCGTTTAGTGAACCGTCAGATCGCCTGGAGACGCCATCCACGCTGTTTTG
ACCTCCATTCAAGACACCGGCGGCCTTAATTAAACC
